>Addgene plasmid #170884 | pUPD+AtHSP18.2t | addgene full sequence | sequence record 335117 | Addgene NGS Result
CTCGGCTTATATGAAGATGAAGATGAAATATTTGGTGTGTCAAATAAAAAGCTTGTGTGCTTAAGTTTGT
GTTTTTTTCTTGGCTTGTTGTGTTATGAATTTGTGGCTTTTTCTAATATTAAATGAATGTAAGATCTCAT
TATAATGAATAAACAAATGTTTCTATAATCCATTGTGAATGTTTTGTTGGATCTCTTCTGCAGCATATAA
CTACTGTATGTGCTATGGTATGGACTATGGAATATGATTAAAGATAAGCGCTCGAGACCACTCATCGCCC
AATCACTAGTGAATTCGCGGCCGCCTGCAGGTCGACCATATGGGAGAGCTCCCAACGCGTTGGATGCATA
GCTTGAGTATTCTATAGTGTCACCTAAATAGCTTGGCGTAATCATGGTCATAGCTGTTTCCTGTGTGAAA
TTGTTATCCGCTCACAATTCCACACAACATACGAGCCGGAAGCATAAAGTGTAAAGCCTGGGGTGCCTAA
TGAGTGAGCTAACTCACATTAATTGCGTTGCGCTCACTGCCCGCTTTCCAGTCGGGAAACCTGTCGTGCC
AGCTGCATTAATGAATCGGCCAACGCGCGGGGAGAGGCGGTTTGCGTATTGGGCGCTCTTCCGCTTCCTC
GCTCACTGACTCGCTGCGCTCGGTCGTTCGGCTGCGGCGAGCGGTATCAGCTCACTCAAAGGCGGTAATA
CGGTTATCCACAGAATCAGGGGATAACGCAGGAAAGAACATGTGAGCAAAAGGCCAGCAAAAGGCCAGGA
ACCGTAAAAAGGCCGCGTTGCTGGCGTTTTTCCATAGGCTCCGCCCCCCTGACGAGCATCACAAAAATCG
ACGCTCAAGTCAGAGGTGGCGAAACCCGACAGGACTATAAAGATACCAGGCGTTTCCCCCTGGAAGCTCC
CTCGTGCGCTCTCCTGTTCCGACCCTGCCGCTTACCGGATACCTGTCCGCCTTTCTCCCTTCGGGAAGCG
TGGCGCTTTCTCATAGCTCACGCTGTAGGTATCTCAGTTCGGTGTAGGTCGTTCGCTCCAAGCTGGGCTG
TGTGCACGAACCCCCCGTTCAGCCCGACCGCTGCGCCTTATCCGGTAACTATCGTCTTGAGTCCAACCCG
GTAAGACACGACTTATCGCCACTGGCAGCAGCCACTGGTAACAGGATTAGCAGAGCGAGGTATGTAGGCG
GTGCTACAGAGTTCTTGAAGTGGTGGCCTAACTACGGCTACACTAGAAGAACAGTATTTGGTATCTGCGC
TCTGCTGAAGCCAGTTACCTTCGGAAAAAGAGTTGGTAGCTCTTGATCCGGCAAACAAACCACCGCTGGT
AGCGGTGGTTTTTTTGTTTGCAAGCAGCAGATTACGCGCAGAAAAAAAGGATCTCAAGAAGATCCTTTGA
TCTTTTCTACGGGGTCTGACGCTCAGTGGAACGAAAACTCACGTTAAGGGATTTTGGTCATGAGATTATC
AAAAAGGATCTTCACCTAGATCCTTTTAAATTAAAAATGAAGTTTTAAATCAATCTAAAGTATATATGAG
TAAACTTGGTCTGACAGTTACCAATGCTTAATCAGTGAGGCACCTATCTCAGCGATCTGTCTATTTCGTT
CATCCATAGTTGCCTGACTCCCCGTCGTGTAGATAACTACGATACGGGAGGGCTTACCATCTGGCCCCAG
TGCTGCAATGATACCGCGAGACCCACGCTCACCGGCTCCAGATTTATCAGCAATAAACCAGCCAGCCGGA
AGGGCCGAGCGCAGAAGTGGTCCTGCAACTTTATCCGCCTCCATCCAGTCTATTAATTGTTGCCGGGAAG
CTAGAGTAAGTAGTTCGCCAGTTAATAGTTTGCGCAACGTTGTTGCCATTGCTACAGGCATCGTGGTGTC
ACGCTCGTCGTTTGGTATGGCTTCATTCAGCTCCGGTTCCCAACGATCAAGGCGAGTTACATGATCCCCC
ATGTTGTGCAAAAAAGCGGTTAGCTCCTTCGGTCCTCCGATCGTTGTCAGAAGTAAGTTGGCCGCAGTGT
TATCACTCATGGTTATGGCAGCACTGCATAATTCTCTTACTGTCATGCCATCCGTAAGATGCTTTTCTGT
GACTGGTGAGTACTCAACCAAGTCATTCTGAGAATAGTGTATGCGGCGACCGAGTTGCTCTTGCCCGGCG
TCAATACGGGATAATACCGCGCCACATAGCAGAACTTTAAAAGTGCTCATCATTGGAAAACGTTCTTCGG
GGCGAAAACTCTCAAGGATCTTACCGCTGTTGAGATCCAGTTCGATGTAACCCACTCGTGCACCCAACTG
ATCTTCAGCATCTTTTACTTTCACCAGCGTTTCTGGGTGAGCAAAAACAGGAAGGCAAAATGCCGCAAAA
AAGGGAATAAGGGCGACACGGAAATGTTGAATACTCATACTCTTCCTTTTTCAATATTATTGAAGCATTT
ATCAGGGTTATTGTCTCATGAGCGGATACATATTTGAATGTATTTAGAAAAATAAACAAATAGGGGTTCC
GCGCACATTTCCCCGAAAAGTGCCACCTGATGCGGTGTGAAATACCGCACAGATGCGTAAGGAGAAAATA
CCGCATCAGGAAATTGTAAGCGTTAATATTTTGTTAAAATTCGCGTTAAATTTTTGTTAAATCAGCTCAT
TTTTTAACCAATAGGCCGAAATCGGCAAAATCCCTTATAAATCAAAAGAATAGACCGAGATAGGGT
[37 nt withheld, positions 2727-2763]
AAAGAACGTGGACTCCAACGTCAAAGG
[49 nt withheld, positions 2791-2839]
T
[91 nt withheld, positions 2841-2931]
G
[124 nt withheld, positions 2933-3056]
CCATTCGCCATTCAGGCTGCGCAACTGTTGGGAAGGGCGATCGGTGCGGGCCTCTTCGCTATTACGCCAG
CTGGCGAAAGGGGGATGTGCTGCAAGGCGATTAAGTTGGGTAACGCCAGGGTTTTCCCAGTCACGACGTT
GTAAAACGACGGCCAGTGAATTGTAATACGACTCACTATAGGGCGAATTGGGCCCGACGTCGCATGCTCC
CGGCCGCCATGGCGGCCGCGGGAATTCGATTGGGCGATGAGTGGT
Features (pLannotate 1.2.2; 14 found; start..end, strand, type, name):
     10..258     +  terminator     HSP terminator: efficient transcription terminator from the Arabidopsis thaliana heat shock protein 18.2 gene (Nagaya et al., 2010)
    287..349     -  CDS            VESPI_VESMG (fragment): Experimental evidence at protein level: Swiss-Prot protein existence level 1. Shows contractile activity on isolated ileum smooth muscle. From Vespa magnifica (Hornet).
    361..379     -  promoter       SP6 promoter: promoter for bacteriophage SP6 RNA polymerase
    421..437     -  protein_bind   lac operator: The lac repressor binds to the lac operator to inhibit transcription in E. coli. This inhibition can be relieved by adding lactose or isopropyl-β-D-thiogalactopyranoside (IPTG). lac repressor encoded by lacI
    445..475     -  promoter       lac promoter: promoter for the E. coli lac operon
    490..511     -  protein_bind   CAP binding site: CAP binding activates transcription in the presence of cAMP. E. coli catabolite activator protein
    524..616     -  CDS            lacI (fragment): lac repressor; lacI; The lac repressor binds to the lac operator to inhibit transcription in E. coli. This inhibition can be relieved by adding lactose or isopropyl-β-D-thiogalactopyranoside (IPTG).
    799..1387    -  rep_origin     ori: high-copy-number ColE1/pMB1/pBR322/pUC origin of replication
   1558..2418    -  CDS            AmpR: β-lactamase; bla; confers resistance to ampicillin, carbenicillin, and related antibiotics
   2419..2523    -  promoter       AmpR promoter: bla
   2550..2600    +  misc_feature   bom (fragment): basis of mobility region from pBR322
   2628..3056    -  rep_origin     f1 ori (sequence partly withheld): f1 bacteriophage origin of replication; arrow indicates direction of (+) strand synthesis
   3060..3217    -  CDS            lacZα (fragment): LacZα fragment of β-galactosidase; lacZ fragment
   3220..3238    +  promoter       T7 promoter: promoter for bacteriophage T7 RNA polymerase
