[The description below was written by a language model from this plasmid's Addgene catalogue record and pLannotate feature annotations shown in this document.]
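Description:
pUPD+AtHSP18.2t is a level-0 "Phytobrick" part plasmid that stores the transcription terminator of the Arabidopsis thaliana HEAT SHOCK PROTEIN 18.2 gene in the pUPD universal domestication vector used for GoldenBraid-style modular cloning. Although catalogued as a plant expression vector, it is not an expression construct in itself. It carries no promoter–gene unit for plants and serves as a donor of a single standardized regulatory element. The plasmid is about 3.3 kb and is maintained in E. coli at high copy through a ColE1/pUC-type origin, with ampicillin resistance provided by β-lactamase under its own promoter. An f1 phage origin is also present.

The 254 bp terminator was inserted through Esp3I sites that were destroyed during cloning, and the depositor notes that the part can be released again by BsaI digestion. This fits the Type IIS assembly logic in which parts are excised with defined overhangs and joined to promoters and coding sequences in transcriptional units. The annotated terminator lies between T7 and SP6 phage promoters and remnants of the lac promoter/operator and lacZα region, leftovers of the backbone's cloning site. Short annotated fragments such as the lacI piece, the bom fragment and a hornet peptide match appear to be backbone residue or spurious annotation hits rather than functional elements.

The HSP18.2 terminator is known as an efficient plant terminator. This part was deposited with work describing a ratiometric dual-colour luciferase reporter for characterizing plant transcriptional regulatory elements, where it would be available as a 3′ regulatory module for building or testing such constructs.
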