Addgene plasmid #170884: pUPD+AtHSP18.2t
Purpose: Phytobrick - AtHSP18.2t
Depositing lab: Markita Landry. Depositing organization: University of California, Berkeley. Publication: A Ratiometric Dual Color Luciferase Reporter for Fast Characterization of Transcriptional Regulatory Elements in Plants. Gonzalez-Grandio E, Demirer GS, Ma W, Brady S, Landry MP. ACS Synth Biol. 2021 Sep 14. doi: 10.1021/acssynbio.1c00248. PubMed 34520169.
Backbone
  Vector backbone: pUPD
  Backbone manufacturer: Diego Orzaez Lab
  Backbone size w/o insert (bp): 3057
  Vector type: Plant Expression
Growth in bacteria
  Bacterial resistance: Ampicillin, 100 μg/mL
  Growth temperature: 37°C
  Growth strain: DH5alpha
  Copy number: High Copy
Gene/Insert
  Gene/Insert name: HSP18.2t (alt name: Arabidopsis thaliana HEAT SHOCK 18.2 terminator)
  Species: A. thaliana (mustard weed)
  Insert size (bp): 254
  Cloning method: Restriction Enzyme; 5′ cloning site Esp3I (destroyed during cloning); 3′ cloning site Esp3I (destroyed during cloning)
  Sequencing primers: 5′ ATAGGCGTATCACGAGGCAG; 3′ CGAGTCAGTGAGCGAGGAAG
Terms and licenses: Academic/Nonprofit Terms; Industry Terms: Not Available to Industry
Depositor comments: Insert can be excised by BsaI digestion . Please visit https://www.biorxiv.org/content/10.1101/2021.05.26.443018v2 to read the preprint on bioRxiv
How to cite: pUPD+AtHSP18.2t was a gift from Markita Landry (Addgene plasmid # 170884 ; http://n2t.net/addgene:170884 ; RRID:Addgene_170884)
